>Addgene plasmid #19163 | pRSpuro shID3#1 | addgene partial sequence | sequence record 24511 | pBABE-5
CGGAATGATCGATCTCTCGAGGTCGACGGTATCGATAAGCTTTTCCAAAAAGGTGACTTTCTGTAACAAT
TCTCTTGAAATTGTTACAGAAAGTCACCGGGGATCTGTGGTCTCATACAGAACTTATAAGATTCCCAAAT
CCAAAGACATTTCACGTTTATGGTGATTTCCCAGAACACATAGCGACATGCAAATATTGCAGGGCGCCAC
TCCCCTGTCCCTCACAGCCATCTTCCTGCCAGGGCGCACGCGCGCTGGGTGTTCCCGCCTAGTGACACTG
GGCCCGCGATTCCTTGGAGCGGGTTGATGACGTCAGCGTTCGAATTCTACCGGGTAGGGGAGGCGCTTTT
CCCAAGGCAGTCTGGAGCATGCGCTTTAGCAGCCCCGCTGGGCACTTGGCGCTACACAAGTGGCCTCTGG
CCTCGCACACATTCCACATCCACCGGTAGGCGCCAACCGGCTCCGTTCTTTGGTGGCCCCTTCGCGCCAC
CTTCTACTCCTCCCCTAGTCAGGAAGTTCCCCCCCGCCCCGCAGCTCGCGTCGTGCAGGACGTGACAAAT
GGAAGTAGCACGTCTCACTAGTCTCGTGCAGATGGACAGCACCGCTGAGCAATGGAAGCGGGTAGGCCTT
TGGGGCAGCGGCCAATAGCAGCTTTGCTCCTTCGCTGTNTGGGCTCAAAGGCTGGGAAGGGGTGGGTCCG
GGGGCGGGCTCANGGGCGGGCTCNAGGGCGGGGCGGGCGCCCGAAGGTCCTCCGGANGCCCGGCATTCTG
CACGCTTCAAAGCGCACGTCTGCCGCGCTGTTCTCTCTTCCTN
