[The description below was written by a language model from this plasmid's Addgene catalogue record.]
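Description:
pRSpuro shID3#1 is a retroviral RNA interference plasmid built on the pRetroSuper-Puro backbone (about 6.4 kb without insert), designed to deliver a short hairpin RNA into mammalian cells. It is propagated in E. coli as a high-copy plasmid under ampicillin selection. Mammalian cells that have taken up the vector can be selected with puromycin. As a retroviral vector it is intended to be packaged into viral particles so that the hairpin cassette and the puromycin marker integrate into the genome of target cells, giving stable rather than transient knockdown.

The payload is a 64 bp insert encoding a small hairpin RNA against human ID3 (inhibitor of DNA binding 3, also called HEIR-1 or bHLHb25), a helix-loop-helix transcriptional regulator. The hairpin was cloned by restriction digestion between BglII at the 5′ end and HindIII at the 3′ end, and both sites were retained. The "#1" in the name suggests it is one of several hairpins targeting this gene. The record does not state which promoter drives the hairpin, although pRetroSuper-type vectors generally use an RNA polymerase III promoter for this purpose. No feature table is provided, so the long terminal repeats, packaging signal and the promoter for the puromycin marker cannot be confirmed from the available information. The depositor points to a separate map and notes for cloning details.

The associated publication concerns the role of ID genes in tumor reinitiation during breast cancer metastasis to the lung, which is consistent with using this construct for stable ID3 silencing in human cancer cells to test loss of function.
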