Addgene plasmid #19163: pRSpuro shID3#1
Depositing lab: Joan Massague. Depositing organization: Memorial Sloan-Kettering Cancer Center. Publication: ID genes mediate tumor reinitiation during breast cancer lung metastasis. Gupta GP, Perk J, Acharyya S, de Candia P, Mittal V, Todorova-Manova K, Gerald WL, Brogi E, Benezra R, Massague J. Proc Natl Acad Sci U S A. 2007 Dec 4. 104(49):19506-11. 10.1073/pnas.0709185104 PubMed 18048329.
Backbone
  Vector backbone: pRetroSuper-Puro
  Backbone size w/o insert (bp): 6400
  Vector type: Mammalian Expression, Retroviral, RNAi
  Selectable markers: Puromycin
Growth in bacteria
  Bacterial resistance: Ampicillin, 100 μg/mL
  Growth temperature: 37°C
  Growth strain: DH5alpha
  Copy number: High Copy
Gene/Insert
  Gene/Insert name: small hairpin RNA against inhibitor of DNA binding 3 (alt name: HEIR-1)
  Species: H. sapiens (human)
  Insert size (bp): 64
  Entrez Gene: ID3 (a.k.a. HEIR-1, bHLHb25)
  Cloning method: Restriction Enzyme; 5′ cloning site BglII (not destroyed); 3′ cloning site HindIII (not destroyed)
  Sequencing primers: 5′ pBABE 5'
Terms and licenses: Academic/Nonprofit Terms; Industry Terms: Not Available to Industry
Depositor comments: See authors map and notes for more details on cloning
How to cite: pRSpuro shID3#1 was a gift from Joan Massague (Addgene plasmid # 19163 ; http://n2t.net/addgene:19163 ; RRID:Addgene_19163)
